>Addgene plasmid #146271 | pGEX-5X-3-GST-DmGW182_1-593_F | depositor full sequence | sequence record 288716 | Full Sequence
AGCTTATCGACTGCACGGTGCACCAATGCTTCTGGCGTCAGGCAGCCATCGGAAGCTGTGGTATGGCTGT
GCAGGTCGTAAATCACTGCATAATTCGTGTCGCTCAAGGCGCACTCCCGTTCTGGATAATGTTTTTTGCG
CCGACATCATAACGGTTCTGGCAAATATTCTGAAATGAGCTGTTGACAATTAATCATCGGCTCGTATAAT
GTGTGGAATTGTGAGCGGATAACAATTTCACACAGGAAACAGTATTCATGTCCCCTATACTAGGTTATTG
GAAAATTAAGGGCCTTGTGCAACCCACTCGACTTCTTTTGGAATATCTTGAAGAAAAATATGAAGAGCAT
TTGTATGAGCGCGATGAAGGTGATAAATGGCGAAACAAAAAGTTTGAATTGGGTTTGGAGTTTCCCAATC
TTCCTTATTATATTGATGGTGATGTTAAATTAACACAGTCTATGGCCATCATACGTTATATAGCTGACAA
GCACAACATGTTGGGTGGTTGTCCAAAAGAGCGTGCAGAGATTTCAATGCTTGAAGGAGCGGTTTTGGAT
ATTAGATACGGTGTTTCGAGAATTGCATATAGTAAAGACTTTGAAACTCTCAAAGTTGATTTTCTTAGCA
AGCTACCTGAAATGCTGAAAATGTTCGAAGATCGTTTATGTCATAAAACATATTTAAATGGTGATCATGT
AACCCATCCTGACTTCATGTTGTATGACGCTCTTGATGTTGTTTTATACATGGACCCAATGTGCCTGGAT
GCGTTCCCAAAATTAGTTTGTTTTAAAAAACGTATTGAAGCTATCCCACAAATTGATAAGTACTTGAAAT
CCAGCAAGTATATAGCATGGCCTTTGCAGGGCTGGCAAGCCACGTTTGGTGGTGGCGACCATCCTCCAAA
ATCGGATCTGATCGAAGGTCGTGGGATCCCCAGGAATTCTATGCGTGAAGCCCTTTTTTCCCAAGATGGC
TGGGGCTGTCAGCATGTTAACCAGGATACTAATTGGGAAGTTCCCAGTTCGCCAGAACCAGCCAATAAGG
ATGCACCCGGTCCACCAATGTGGAAGCCAAGCATTAACAATGGTACTGATCTTTGGGAGTCCAATTTGAG
AAACGGAGGTCAGCCGGCCGCACAGCAAGTTCCAAAGCCGTCGTGGGGTCATACACCATCCTCTAACTTA
GGTGGAACATGGGGTGAGGACGACGATGGCGCCGATAGTAGTAGTGTGTGGACTGGAGGAGCTGTTAGCA
ACGCGGGATCCGGAGCTGCAGTGGGAGTAAACCAAGCCGGAGTTAATGTCGGTCCAGGCGGTGTTGTTTC
GTCTGGCGGACCTCAGTGGGGACAAGGTGTCGTTGGCGTCGGACTTGGATCAACTGGAGGTAACGGGTCA
AGCAATATAACTGGATCGTCTGGAGTCGCAACAGGTAGTAGCGGAAACTCCAGCAACGCTGGTAACGGTT
GGGGAGACCCTCGTGAAATACGCCCTTTGGGAGTTGGTGGCTCCATGGATATTCGAAATGTTGAACATCG
CGGCGGTAACGGTTCTGGAGCAACTTCGAGCGATCCACGAGACATTCGCATGATCGATCCGCGTGACCCT
ATTCGAGGAGATCCCCGTGGAATATCTGGTCGTCTTAATGGGACCTCTGAAATGTGGGGTCATCATCCAC
AAATGTCCCATAACCAGTTGCAAGGTATCAACAAAATGGTTGGTCAAAGTGTAGCAACTGCCAGCACCAG
TGTCGGAACATCTGGCTCGGGCATCGGTCCTGGAGGTCCCGGTCCTAGTACAGTATCAGGCAATATCCCA
ACACAGTGGGGGCCTGCTCAACCGGTAAGCGTTGGTGTAAGTGGTCCCAAAGACATGTCAAAACAGATAA
GTGGATGGGAGGAACCATCACCACCGCCTCAGCGTCGCAGTATTCCTAACTACGATGATGGTACATCGTT
GTGGGGTCAGCAAACTCGTGTTCCCGCTGCAAGCGGTCACTGGAAAGACATGACTGATTCGATAGGTCGT
AGTAGTCATCTCATGCGTGGCCAAAGCCAAACGGGAGGTATAGGAATAGCCGGCGTTGGAAATAGCAATG
TTCCAGTGGGAGCCAATCCAAGTAATCCTATAAGCAGTGTAGTTGGACCTCAAGCCCGGATTCCATCTGT
GGGCGGCGTACAACACAAACCAGACGGCGGCGCTATGTGGGTGCATTCCGGCAATGTAGGTGGCAGAAAT
AATGTTGCTGCTGTTACTACTTGGGGAGATGACACTCATAGCGTTAATGTCGGCGCTCCCAGCAGTGGCA
GTGTATCCAGCAACAATTGGGTTGATGACAAGTCCAACTCAACCTTGGCACAAAACTCTTGGAGCGACCC
GGCCCCTGTTGGAGTTAGTTGGGGCAATAAGCAAAGCAAACCGCCAAGCAATAGTGCTTCATCAGGTTGG
AGCACTGCTGCGGGCGTGGTGGATGGGGTTGATCTAGGATCTGAGTGGAACACGCACGGGGGGATTATTG
GAAAATCTCAGCAACAACAAAAACTAGCGGGACTTAACGTGGGAATGGTGAACGTAATTAACGCGGAGAT
CATTAAGCAAAGCAAGCAATACAGGATCCTTGTCGAGAACGGCTTTAAAAAGGAAGATGTAGAGCGGGCA
TTAGTGATTGCTAATATGAACATCGAAGAGGCAGCCGATATGCTCCGTGCCAACTCATCCCAATCAATGT
AGGCGGCCGCATCGTGACTGACTGACGATCTGCCTCGCGCGTTTCGGTGATGACGGTGAAAACCTCTGAC
ACATGCAGCTCCCGGAGACGGTCACAGCTTGTCTGTAAGCGGATGCCGGGAGCAGACAAGCCCGTCAGGG
CGCGTCAGCGGGTGTTGGCGGGTGTCGGGGCGCAGCCATGACCCAGTCACGTAGCGATAGCGGAGTGTAT
AATTCTTGAAGACGAAAGGGCCTCGTGATACGCCTATTTTTATAGGTTAATGTCATGATAATAATGGTTT
CTTAGACGTCAGGTGGCACTTTTCGGGGAAATGTGCGCGGAACCCCTATTTGTTTATTTTTCTAAATACA
TTCAAATATGTATCCGCTCATGAGACAATAACCCTGATAAATGCTTCAATAATATTGAAAAAGGAAGAGT
ATGAGTATTCAACATTTCCGTGTCGCCCTTATTCCCTTTTTTGCGGCATTTTGCCTTCCTGTTTTTGCTC
ACCCAGAAACGCTGGTGAAAGTAAAAGATGCTGAAGATCAGTTGGGTGCACGAGTGGGTTACATCGAACT
GGATCTCAACAGCGGTAAGATCCTTGAGAGTTTTCGCCCCGAAGAACGTTTTCCAATGATGAGCACTTTT
AAAGTTCTGCTATGTGGCGCGGTATTATCCCGTGTTGACGCCGGGCAAGAGCAACTCGGTCGCCGCATAC
ACTATTCTCAGAATGACTTGGTTGAGTACTCACCAGTCACAGAAAAGCATCTTACGGATGGCATGACAGT
AAGAGAATTATGCAGTGCTGCCATAACCATGAGTGATAACACTGCGGCCAACTTACTTCTGACAACGATC
GGAGGACCGAAGGAGCTAACCGCTTTTTTGCACAACATGGGGGATCATGTAACTCGCCTTGATCGTTGGG
AACCGGAGCTGAATGAAGCCATACCAAACGACGAGCGTGACACCACGATGCCTGCAGCAATGGCAACAAC
GTTGCGCAAACTATTAACTGGCGAACTACTTACTCTAGCTTCCCGGCAACAATTAATAGACTGGATGGAG
GCGGATAAAGTTGCAGGACCACTTCTGCGCTCGGCCCTTCCGGCTGGCTGGTTTATTGCTGATAAATCTG
GAGCCGGTGAGCGTGGGTCTCGCGGTATCATTGCAGCACTGGGGCCAGATGGTAAGCCCTCCCGTATCGT
AGTTATCTACACGACGGGGAGTCAGGCAACTATGGATGAACGAAATAGACAGATCGCTGAGATAGGTGCC
TCACTGATTAAGCATTGGTAACTGTCAGACCAAGTTTACTCATATATACTTTAGATTGATTTAAAACTTC
ATTTTTAATTTAAAAGGATCTAGGTGAAGATCCTTTTTGATAATCTCATGACCAAAATCCCTTAACGTGA
GTTTTCGTTCCACTGAGCGTCAGACCCCGTAGAAAAGATCAAAGGATCTTCTTGAGATCCTTTTTTTCTG
CGCGTAATCTGCTGCTTGCAAACAAAAAAACCACCGCTACCAGCGGTGGTTTGTTTGCCGGATCAAGAGC
TACCAACTCTTTTTCCGAAGGTAACTGGCTTCAGCAGAGCGCAGATACCAAATACTGTCCTTCTAGTGTA
GCCGTAGTTAGGCCACCACTTCAAGAACTCTGTAGCACCGCCTACATACCTCGCTCTGCTAATCCTGTTA
CCAGTGGCTGCTGCCAGTGGCGATAAGTCGTGTCTTACCGGGTTGGACTCAAGACGATAGTTACCGGATA
AGGCGCAGCGGTCGGGCTGAACGGGGGGTTCGTGCACACAGCCCAGCTTGGAGCGAACGACCTACACCGA
ACTGAGATACCTACAGCGTGAGCTATGAGAAAGCGCCACGCTTCCCGAAGGGAGAAAGGCGGACAGGTAT
CCGGTAAGCGGCAGGGTCGGAACAGGAGAGCGCACGAGGGAGCTTCCAGGGGGAAACGCCTGGTATCTTT
ATAGTCCTGTCGGGTTTCGCCACCTCTGACTTGAGCGTCGATTTTTGTGATGCTCGTCAGGGGGGCGGAG
CCTATGGAAAAACGCCAGCAACGCGGCCTTTTTACGGTTCCTGGCCTTTTGCTGGCCTTTTGCTCACATG
TTCTTTCCTGCGTTATCCCCTGATTCTGTGGATAACCGTATTACCGCCTTTGAGTGAGCTGATACCGCTC
GCCGCAGCCGAACGACCGAGCGCAGCGAGTCAGTGAGCGAGGAAGCGGAAGAGCGCCTGATGCGGTATTT
TCTCCTTACGCATCTGTGCGGTATTTCACACCGCATAAATTCCGACACCATCGAATGGTGCAAAACCTTT
CGCGGTATGGCATGATAGCGCCCGGAAGAGAGTCAATTCAGGGTGGTGAATGTGAAACCAGTAACGTTAT
ACGATGTCGCAGAGTATGCCGGTGTCTCTTATCAGACCGTTTCCCGCGTGGTGAACCAGGCCAGCCACGT
TTCTGCGAAAACGCGGGAAAAAGTGGAAGCGGCGATGGCGGAGCTGAATTACATTCCCAACCGCGTGGCA
CAACAACTGGCGGGCAAACAGTCGTTGCTGATTGGCGTTGCCACCTCCAGTCTGGCCCTGCACGCGCCGT
CGCAAATTGTCGCGGCGATTAAATCTCGCGCCGATCAACTGGGTGCCAGCGTGGTGGTGTCGATGGTAGA
ACGAAGCGGCGTCGAAGCCTGTAAAGCGGCGGTGCACAATCTTCTCGCGCAACGCGTCAGTGGGCTGATC
ATTAACTATCCGCTGGATGACCAGGATGCCATTGCTGTGGAAGCTGCCTGCACTAATGTTCCGGCGTTAT
TTCTTGATGTCTCTGACCAGACACCCATCAACAGTATTATTTTCTCCCATGAAGACGGTACGCGACTGGG
CGTGGAGCATCTGGTCGCATTGGGTCACCAGCAAATCGCGCTGTTAGCGGGCCCATTAAGTTCTGTCTCG
GCGCGTCTGCGTCTGGCTGGCTGGCATAAATATCTCACTCGCAATCAAATTCAGCCGATAGCGGAACGGG
AAGGCGACTGGAGTGCCATGTCCGGTTTTCAACAAACCATGCAAATGCTGAATGAGGGCATCGTTCCCAC
TGCGATGCTGGTTGCCAACGATCAGATGGCGCTGGGCGCAATGCGCGCCATTACCGAGTCCGGGCTGCGC
GTTGGTGCGGATATCTCGGTAGTGGGATACGACGATACCGAAGACAGCTCATGTTATATCCCGCCGTTAA
CCACCATCAAACAGGATTTTCGCCTGCTGGGGCAAACCAGCGTGGACCGCTTGCTGCAACTCTCTCAGGG
CCAGGCGGTGAAGGGCAATCAGCTGTTGCCCGTCTCACTGGTGAAAAGAAAAACCACCCTGGCGCCCAAT
ACGCAAACCGCCTCTCCCCGCGCGTTGGCCGATTCATTAATGCAGCTGGCACGACAGGTTTCCCGACTGG
AAAGCGGGCAGTGAGCGCAACGCAATTAATGTGAGTTAGCTCACTCATTAGGCACCCCAGGCTTTACACT
TTATGCTTCCGGCTCGTATGTTGTGTGGAATTGTGAGCGGATAACAATTTCACACAGGAAACAGCTATGA
CCATGATTACGGATTCACTGGCCGTCGTTTTACAACGTCGTGACTGGGAAAACCCTGGCGTTACCCAACT
TAATCGCCTTGCAGCACATCCCCCTTTCGCCAGCTGGCGTAATAGCGAAGAGGCCCGCACCGATCGCCCT
TCCCAACAGTTGCGCAGCCTGAATGGCGAATGGCGCTTTGCCTGGTTTCCGGCACCAGAAGCGGTGCCGG
AAAGCTGGCTGGAGTGCGATCTTCCTGAGGCCGATACTGTCGTCGTCCCCTCAAACTGGCAGATGCACGG
TTACGATGCGCCCATCTACACCAACGTAACCTATCCCATTACGGTCAATCCGCCGTTTGTTCCCACGGAG
AATCCGACGGGTTGTTACTCGCTCACATTTAATGTTGATGAAAGCTGGCTACAGGAAGGCCAGACGCGAA
TTATTTTTGATGGCGTTGGAATT
Features (pLannotate 1.2.2; 17 found; start..end, strand, type, name):
    183..211     +  promoter       tac promoter: strong E. coli promoter; hybrid between the trp and lac UV5 promoters
    219..235     +  protein_bind   lac operator: The lac repressor binds to the lac operator to inhibit transcription in E. coli. This inhibition can be relieved by adding lactose or isopropyl-β-D-thiogalactopyranoside (IPTG). lac repressor encoded by lacI
    258..911     +  CDS            GST26_SCHJA: Experimental evidence at protein level: Swiss-Prot protein existence level 1. GST isoenzymes appear to play a central role in the parasite detoxification system. Other functions are also suspected including a role in increasing the solubility of haematin in the parasite gut. From Schistosoma japonicum (Blood fluke).
    951..2729    +  CDS            gw (fragment): GAWKY_DROME - Also known as GW182 From Drosophila melanogaster (Fruit fly).
   2760..2799    +  CDS            rop (fragment): Rop protein, which maintains plasmids at low copy number; rop
   2901..2941    +  misc_feature   bom (fragment): basis of mobility region from pBR322
   3046..3150    +  promoter       AmpR promoter: bla
   3151..4011    +  CDS            AmpR: β-lactamase; bla; confers resistance to ampicillin, carbenicillin, and related antibiotics
   4182..4770    +  rep_origin     ori: high-copy-number ColE1/pMB1/pBR322/pUC origin of replication
   4956..5007    -  misc_feature   bom (fragment): basis of mobility region from pBR322
   5014..5091    +  promoter       lacIq promoter: lacI (mutant); In the lacIq allele, a single base change in the promoter boosts expression of the lacI gene about 10-fold.
   5092..6174    +  CDS            lacI: lac repressor; lacI; The lac repressor binds to the lac operator to inhibit transcription in E. coli. This inhibition can be relieved by adding lactose or isopropyl-β-D-thiogalactopyranoside (IPTG).
   6187..6208    +  protein_bind   CAP binding site: CAP binding activates transcription in the presence of cAMP. E. coli catabolite activator protein
   6223..6253    +  promoter       lac promoter: promoter for the E. coli lac operon
   6261..6277    +  protein_bind   lac operator: The lac repressor binds to the lac operator to inhibit transcription in E. coli. This inhibition can be relieved by adding lactose or isopropyl-β-D-thiogalactopyranoside (IPTG). lac repressor encoded by lacI
   6297..6470    +  CDS            lacZα: LacZα fragment of β-galactosidase; lacZ fragment
   6734..107     -  CDS            yciV (fragment) (across the origin): RNAAM_ECOLI - Also known as trpH From Escherichia coli (strain K12).
