[The description below was written by a language model from this plasmid's Addgene catalogue record and pLannotate feature annotations shown in this document.]
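Description:
pGEX-5X-3-GST-DmGW182_1-593_F is a 6,743 nt bacterial expression plasmid for producing an N-terminal fragment of Drosophila melanogaster GW182 (the product of the gw gene) as a glutathione S-transferase fusion in E. coli. The catalogue lists the backbone as unknown, but the name and the annotated features are consistent with a pGEX-type vector. It replicates from a ColE1/pMB1-family origin and is selected through the β-lactamase (AmpR) gene conferring ampicillin resistance. The repository describes it as low copy, although only short fragments of rop and of the pBR322 bom region are annotated.

Expression is driven by the tac promoter, a strong trp/lac hybrid, followed by a lac operator. The plasmid also carries lacI under the lacIq promoter, so the repressor is supplied in cis and transcription stays off until it is induced with IPTG. Downstream lies the Schistosoma japonicum GST coding sequence, followed after a short linker by the gw fragment encoding residues 1–593. The linker is not annotated, so the record does not confirm a protease cleavage site there. The depositor notes one non-silent change, T1772A (L591Q), relative to the reference sequence. Residual lac promoter/operator, lacZα and yciV fragments are backbone remnants with no evident role in expression.

The GST tag allows affinity capture on glutathione resin, making the construct suited to purifying the GW182 N-terminal region or using it as bait in pull-down assays. The associated work concerns miRNA-mediated mRNA degradation involving GW182 and the deadenylation and decapping complexes. The depositor sequence may be theoretical rather than fully verified.
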