Addgene plasmid #146271: pGEX-5X-3-GST-DmGW182_1-593_F
Purpose: Bacterial Expression of DmGW182_1-593
Depositing lab: Elisa Izaurralde. Depositing organization: Max Planck Institute for Developmental Biology. Publication: mRNA degradation by miRNAs and GW182 requires both CCR4:NOT deadenylase and DCP1:DCP2 decapping complexes. Behm-Ansmant I, Rehwinkel J, Doerks T, Stark A, Bork P, Izaurralde E. Genes Dev. 2006 Jul 15. 20(14):1885-98. 10.1101/gad.1424106 PubMed 16815998.
Backbone
  Vector backbone: Unknown
  Vector type: Bacterial Expression
Growth in bacteria
  Bacterial resistance: Ampicillin, 100 μg/mL
  Growth temperature: 37°C
  Growth strain: DH5alpha
  Copy number: Low Copy
Gene/Insert
  Gene/Insert name: DmGW182_1-593
  Species: D. melanogaster (fly)
  Mutation: one non silent mutation T1772A (L591Q) compared to the sequence given by GI:24638678
  Entrez Gene: gw (a.k.a. Dmel_CG31992, CG11484, CG31992, CG9905, Dmel\CG31992, GQ182, GW, GW182, Gw, Gw182, anon-EST:Posey205, dGW182, gw182)
  Cloning method: Unknown
Terms and licenses: Academic/Nonprofit Terms; Industry Terms: Not Available to Industry
Depositor comments: Plasmids from this collection were made available to the research community and donated after the lab closed. Please note that the sequence provided by the depositing laboratory may be theoretical/predicted or based on Sanger sequencing results. There may be discrepancies between sequencing results obtained by Addgene and the depositor sequence. If an Addgene verified sequence is not available, please contact before placing your order to request that our lab fully sequence the plasmid.
How to cite: pGEX-5X-3-GST-DmGW182_1-593_F was a gift from Elisa Izaurralde (Addgene plasmid # 146271 ; http://n2t.net/addgene:146271 ; RRID:Addgene_146271)
